Addgene plasmid #53688: TYK2A-c075
Purpose: Baculovirus expression for structure determination; may not be full ORF
Depositing lab: Nicola Burgess-Brown. Depositing organization: University of Oxford.
Backbone
  Vector backbone: pFB-LIC-Bse
  Backbone manufacturer: SGC
  Vector type: Baculovirus expression
Growth in bacteria
  Bacterial resistance: Ampicillin, 100 μg/mL
  Growth temperature: 37°C
  Growth strain: Mach1
  Growth instructions: Sf9 cell line is recommended for expression
  Copy number: High Copy
Gene/Insert
  Gene/Insert name: TYK2A (alt name: gi|31543838)
  Species: H. sapiens (human)
  Entrez Gene: TYK2 (a.k.a. IMD35, JTK1)
  Promoter: polyhedrin promoter
  Tag / fusion protein: His6-TEV (N terminal on insert)
  Cloning method: Ligation Independent Cloning
  Sequencing primers: 5′ Polyhedrin forward
Terms and licenses: Academic/Nonprofit Terms; Industry Terms: Not Available to Industry
Depositor comments: Baculovirus transfer vector (Bac-to-bac), N-terminal His-tag, TEV http://www.thesgc.org/structures/3ZON/
How to cite: TYK2A-c075 was a gift from Nicola Burgess-Brown (Addgene plasmid # 53688 ; http://n2t.net/addgene:53688 ; RRID:Addgene_53688)
