[The description below was written by a language model from this plasmid's Addgene catalogue record.]
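Description:
TYK2A-c075 is a baculovirus transfer plasmid built on the pFB-LIC-Bse backbone, a ligation-independent-cloning derivative used with the Bac-to-Bac system. It is maintained in E. coli as a high-copy plasmid under ampicillin selection. As a transfer vector it is not itself the expression agent. In the Bac-to-Bac workflow the expression cassette is moved by transposition into a baculovirus shuttle genome (bacmid) in a specialised E. coli host, and the recombinant bacmid is then used to generate virus that infects insect cells. The record recommends Sf9 cells for expression. No feature table is provided, so the origin of replication, transposition elements and any additional markers on the backbone are not documented here.

The insert is derived from human TYK2, a non-receptor tyrosine kinase of the Janus kinase family, and was introduced by ligation-independent cloning. The record notes that the insert may not be the complete open reading frame, which is typical of constructs designed around a defined domain for crystallography. The exact boundaries of the fragment are not stated. Expression is driven by the polyhedrin promoter, a very strong, very late baculoviral promoter that gives high protein yields in infected insect cells. The protein carries an N-terminal hexahistidine tag followed by a TEV protease cleavage site, allowing purification by immobilised metal affinity chromatography and subsequent removal of the tag. The stated purpose is production of recombinant TYK2 protein for structure determination, and the depositor comments link the construct to a solved structure.
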