>Addgene plasmid #53688 | TYK2A-c075 | depositor partial sequence | sequence record 83815 | insert sequence
ATGGGCCACCATCATCATCATCATTCTTCTGGTGTAGATCTGGGTACCGAGAACCTGTACTTCCAATCCA
TGGGGGATGACTGCTTCTCTCTGCGTCGCTGTTGCCTGCCCCAACCAGGAGAAACCTCCAATCTCATCAT
CATGCGGGGGGCTCGGGCCAGCCCCAGGACACTCAACCTCAGCCAGCTCAGCTTCCACCGGGTTGACCAG
AAGGAGATCACCCAGCTGTCCCACTTGGGCCAGGGCACAAGGACCAACGTGTATGAGGGCCGCCTGCGAG
TGGAGGGCAGCGGGGACCCTGAGGAGGGCAAGATGGATGACGAGGACCCCCTCGTGCCTGGCAGGGACCG
TGGGCAGGAGCTACGAGTGGTGCTCAAAGTGCTGGACCCTAGTCACCATGACATCGCCCTGGCCTTCTAC
GAGACAGCCAGCCTCATGAGCCAGGTCTCCCACACGCACCTGGCCTTCGTGCATGGCGTCTGTGTGCGCG
GCCCTGAAAATATCATGGTGACAGAGTACGTGGAGCACGGACCCCTGGATGTGTGGCTGCGGAGGGAGCG
GGGCCATGTGCCCATGGCTTGGAAGATGGTGGTGGCCCAGCAGCTGGCCAGCGCCCTCAGCTACCTGGAG
AACAAGAACCTGGTTCATGGTAATGTGTGTGGCCGGAACATCCTGCTGGCCCGGCTGGGGTTGGCAGAGG
GCACCAGCCCCTTCATCAAGCTGAGTGATCCTGGCGTGGGCCTGGGCGCCCTCTCCAGGGAGGAGCGGGT
GGAGAGGATCCCCTGGCTGGCCCCCGAATGCCTACCAGGTGGGGCCAACAGCCTAAGCACCGCCATGGAC
AAGTGGGGGTTTGGCGCCACCCTCCTGGAGATCTGCTTTGACGGAGAGGCCCCTCTGCAGAGCCGCAGTC
CCTCCGAGAAGGAGCATTTCTACCAGAGGCAGCACCGGCTGCCCGAGCCCTCCTGCCCACAGCTGGCCAC
ACTCACCAGCCAGTGTCTGACCTATGAGCCAACCCAGAGGCCATCATTCCGCACCATCCTGCGTGAACTC
ACCCGGCTGCAGCCCCACAATTGACAGTAAAGGTGGATACGGATCCGAATTCGAGCTCCGTCGACAAGCT
T
