>Addgene plasmid #53688 | TYK2A-c075 | addgene partial sequence | sequence record 97632 | Polyhedrin-F 5'-AAATGATAACCATCTCGC-3'
TTTCGTAACAGTTTTGTAATAAAAAAACCTATAAATATTCCGGATTATTCATACCGTCCCACCATCGGGC
GCGGATCTCGGTCCGAAAACCATGGGCCACCATCATCATCATCATTCTTCTGGTGTAGATCTGGGTACCG
AGAACCTGTACTTCCAATCCATGGGGGATGACTGCTTCTCTCTGCGTCGCTGTTGCCTGCCCCAACCAGG
AGAAACCTCCAATCTCATCATCATGCGGGGGGCTCGGGCCAGCCCCAGGACACTCAACCTCAGCCAGCTC
AGCTTCCACCGGGTTGACCAGAAGGAGATCACCCAGCTGTCCCACTTGGGCCAGGGCACAAGGACCAACG
TGTATGAGGGCCGCCTGCGAGTGGAGGGCAGCGGGGACCCTGAGGAGGGCAAGATGGATGACGAGGACCC
CCTCGTGCCTGGCAGGGACCGTGGGCAGGAGCTACGAGTGGTGCTCAAAGTGCTGGACCCTAGTCACCAT
GACATCGCCCTGGCCTTCTACGAGACAGCCAGCCTCATGAGCCAGGTCTCCCACACGCACCTGGCCTTCG
TGCATGGCGTCTGTGTGCGCGGCCCTGAAAATATCATGGTGACAGAGTACGTGGAGCACGGACCCCTGGA
TGTGTGGCTGCGGAGGGAGCGGGGCCATGTGCCCATGGCTTGGAAGATGGTGGTGGCCCAGCAGCTGGCC
AGCGCCCTCAGCTACCTGGAGAACAAGAACCTGGTTCATGGTAATGTGTGTGGCCGGAACATCCTGCTGG
CCCGGCTGGGGTTGGCAGAGGGCACCAGCCCCTTCATCAAGCTGAGTGATCCTGGCGTGGGCCTGGGCGC
CCTCTCCAGGGAGGAGCGGGTGGAGAGGATCCCCTGGCTGGCCCCCGAATGCCTACC
