>Addgene plasmid #53688 | TYK2A-c075 | addgene partial sequence | sequence record 97633 | fBac-2 5'-gggaggttttttaaagcaagtaaa-3'
GGTATGGCTGATTATGATCCTCTAGTACTTCTCGACAAGCTTGTCGACGGAGCTCGAATTCGGATCCGTA
TCCACCTTTACTGTCAATTGTGGGGCTGCAGCCGGGTGAGTTCACGCAGGATGGTGCGGAATGATGGCCT
CTGGGTTGGCTCATAGGTCAGACACTGGCTGGTGAGTGTGGCCAGCTGTGGGCAGGAGGGCTCGGGCAGC
CGGTGCTGCCTCTGGTAGAAATGCTCCTTCTCGGAGGGACTGCGGCTCTGCAGAGGGGCCTCTCCGTCAA
AGCAGATCTCCAGGAGGGTGGCGCCAAACCCCCACTTGTCCATGGCGGTGCTTAGGCTGTTGGCCCCACC
TGGTAGGCATTCGGGGGCCAGCCAGGGGATCCTCTCCACCCGCTCCTCCCTGGAGAGGGCGCCCAGGCCC
ACGCCAGGATCACTCAGCTTGATGAAGGGGCTGGTGCCCTCTGCCAACCCCAGCCGGGCCAGCAGGATGT
TCCGGCCACACACATTACCATGAACCAGGTTCTTGTTCTCCAGGTAGCTGAGGGCGCTGGCCAGCTGCTG
GGCCACCACCATCTTCCAAGCCATGGGCACATGGCCCCGCTCCCTCCGCAGCCACACATCCAGGGGTCCG
TGCTCCACGTACTCTGTCACCATGATATTTTCAGGGCCGCGCACACAGACGCCATGCACGAAGGCCAGGT
GCGTGTGGGAGACCTGGCTCATGAGGCTGGCTGTCTCGTAGAAGGCCAGGGCGATGTCATGGTGACTAGG
GTCCAGCACTTTGAGCACCACTCGTAGCTCCTGCCCACGGTCCCTGCCAGGCACGAGGGGGTCCTCGTCA
TCCATCTTGCCCTCCTCAGGGTCCCCGCTGCCCTCCACTCGCAGGCGGCCCTCATACACGTTGGTCCTTG
TGCCCTGGCCCAAGTGGGACAGCTGGGTGATCTCCTTCTGGTCAACCCGGTGGAAGCTGAGCTGGCTGA
